>Addgene plasmid #205242 | CMPE-ePPEplus | addgene full sequence | sequence record 408832 | Addgene NGS Result
GAGCTCGGTACCTGACCCGGTCGTGCCCCTCTCTAGAGATAATGAGCATTGCATGTCTAAGTTATAAAAA
ATTACCACATATTTTTTTTGTCACACTTGTTTGAAGTGCAGTTTATCTATCTTTATACATATATTTAAAC
TTTACTCTACGAATAATATAATCTATAGTACTACAATAATATCAGTGTTTTAGAGAATCATATAAATGAA
CAGTTAGACATGGTCTAAAGGACAATTGAGTATTTTGACAACAGGACTCTACAGTTTTATCTTTTTAGTG
TGCATGTGTTCTCCTTTTTTTTTGCAAATAGCTTCACCTATATAATACTTCATCCATTTTATTAGTACAT
CCATTTAGGGTTTAGGGTTAATGGTTTTTATAGACTAATTTTTTTAGTACATCTATTTTATTCTATTTTA
GCCTCTAAATTAAGAAAACTAAAACTCTATTTTAGTTTTTTTATTTAATAATTTAGATATAAAATAGAAT
AAAATAAAGTGACTAAAAATTAAACAAATACCCTTTAAGAAATTAAAAAAACTAAGGAAACATTTTTCTT
GTTTCGAGTAGATAATGCCAGCCTGTTAAACGCCGTCGACGAGTCTAACGGACACCAACCAGCGAACCAG
CAGCGTCGCGTCGGGCCAAGCGAAGCAGACGGCACGGCATCTCTGTCGCTGCCTCTGGACCCCTCTCGAT
CGAGAGTTCCGCTCCACCGTTGGACTTGCTCCGCTGTCGGCATCCAGAAATTGCGTGGCGGAGCGGCAGA
CGTGAGCCGGCACGGCAGGCGGCCTCCTCCTCCTCTCACGGCACCGGCAGCTACGGGGGATTCCTTTCCC
ACCGCTCCTTCGCTTTCCCTTCCTCGCCCGCCGTAATAAATAGACACCCCCTCCACACCCTCTTTCCCCA
ACCTCGTGTTGTTCGGAGCGCACACACACACAACCAGATCTCCCCCAAATCCACCCGTCGGCACCTCCGC
TTCAAGGTACGCCGCTCGTCCTCCCCCCCCCCCCTCTCTACCTTCTCTAGATCGGCGTTCCGGTCCATGG
TTAGGGCCCGGTAGTTCTACTTCTGTTCATGTTTGTGTTAGATCCGTGTTTGTGTTAGATCCGTGCTGCT
AGCGTTCGTACACGGATGCGACCTGTACGTCAGACACGTTCTGATTGCTAACTTGCCAGTGTTTCTCTTT
GGGGAATCCTGGGATGGCTCTAGCCGTTCCGCAGACGGGATCGATTTCATGATTTTTTTTGTTTCGTTGC
ATAGGGTTTGGTTTGCCCTTTTCCTTTATTTCAATATATGCCGTGCACTTGTTTGTCGGGTCATCTTTTC
ATGCTTTTTTTTGTCTTGGTTGTGATGATGTGGTCTGGTTGGGCGGTCGTTCTAGATCGGAGTAGAATTA
ATTCTGTTTCAAACTACCTGGTGGATTTATTAATTTTGGATCTGTATGTGTGTGCCATACATATTCATAG
TTACGAATTGAAGATGATGGATGGAAATATCGATCTAGGATAGGTATACATGTTGATGCGGGTTTTACTG
ATGCATATACAGAGATGCTTTTTGTTCGCTTGGTTGTGATGATGTGGTGTGGTTGGGCGGTCGTTCATTC
GTTCTAGATCGGAGTAGAATACTGTTTCAAACTACCTGGTGTATTTATTAATTTTGGAACTGTATGTGTG
TGTCATACATCTTCATAGTTACGAGTTTAAGATGGATGGAAATATCGATCTAGGATAGGTATACATGTTG
ATGTGGGTTTTACTGATGCATATACATGATGGCATATGCAGCATCTATTCATATGCTCTAACCTTGAGTA
CCTATCTATTATAATAAACAAGTATGTTTTATAATTATTTTGATCTTGATATACTTGGATGATGGCATAT
GCAGCAGCTATATGTGGATTTTTTTAGCCCTGCCTTCATACGCTATTTATTTGCTTGGTACTGTTTCTTT
TGTCGATGCTCACCCTGTTGTTTGGTGTTACTTCTGCAAAGCTTATGGACCACTACCTCGACATCAGGCT
CAGGCCAGACCCAGAGTTCCCACCAGCCCAGCTCATGTCCGTCCTCTTCGGCAAGCTCCACCAGGCCCTC
GTGGCCCAGGGCGGCGACAGGATCGGCGTGTCCTTCCCAGACCTCGACGAGTCCAGGTCCAGGCTCGGCG
AGAGGCTCCGCATCCACGCCTCCGCCGACGACCTCAGGGCCCTCCTCGCCAGGCCGTGGCTGGAGGGCCT
CAGGGACCACCTCCAGTTCGGCGAGCCAGCCGTGGTGCCACACCCAACCCCATACAGGCAAGTGTCCAGG
GTGCAAGCCAAGTCCAACCCAGAGAGGCTCAGGAGGAGGCTCATGAGGAGGCACGACCTCTCCGAGGAAG
AGGCCAGGAAGCGCATCCCAGACACCGTGGCCAGGGCCCTCGACCTCCCATTCGTGACCCTCAGGTCCCA
GTCCACCGGCCAGCACTTCCGCCTCTTCATCAGGCACGGCCCACTCCAGGTGACCGCCGAGGAGGGCGGC
TTTACCTGCTACGGCCTCTCCAAGGGCGGCTTCGTGCCGTGGTTCGGCTCCGGCGCCACCAACTTCTCCC
TCCTCAAGCAAGCCGGCGACGTGGAGGAGAACCCAGGCCCAATGCCAGCCGCCAAGCGCGTCAAGCTGGA
CGGCGGAAAGCGCACCGCCGACGGATCCGAGTTCGAGAGCCCTAAGAAAAAGAGAAAAGTGGACAAGAAG
TACTCGATCGGCCTCGATATTGGGACTAACTCTGTTGGCTGGGCCGTGATCACCGACGAGTACAAGGTGC
CCTCAAAGAAGTTCAAGGTCCTGGGCAACACCGATCGGCATTCCATCAAGAAGAATCTCATTGGCGCTCT
CCTGTTCGACAGCGGCGAGACGGCTGAGGCTACGCGGCTCAAGCGCACCGCCCGCAGGCGGTACACGCGC
AGGAAGAATCGCATCTGCTACCTGCAGGAGATTTTCTCCAACGAGATGGCGAAGGTTGACGATTCTTTCT
TCCACAGGCTGGAGGAGTCATTCCTCGTGGAGGAGGATAAGAAGCACGAGCGGCATCCAATCTTCGGCAA
CATTGTCGACGAGGTTGCCTACCACGAGAAGTACCCTACGATCTACCATCTGCGGAAGAAGCTCGTGGAC
TCCACAGATAAGGCGGACCTCCGCCTGATCTACCTCGCTCTGGCCCACATGATTAAGTTCAGGGGCCATT
TCCTGATCGAGGGGGATCTCAACCCGGACAATAGCGATGTTGACAAGCTGTTCATCCAGCTCGTGCAGAC
GTACAACCAGCTCTTCGAGGAGAACCCCATTAATGCGTCAGGCGTCGACGCGAAGGCTATCCTGTCCGCT
AGGCTCTCGAAGTCTCGGAAGCTCGAGAACCTGATCGCCCAGCTGCCGGGCGAGAAGAAGAACGGCCTGT
TCGGGAATCTCATTGCGCTCAGCCTGGGGCTCACGCCCAACTTCAAGTCGAATTTCGATCTCGCTGAGGA
CGCCAAGCTGCAGCTCTCCAAGGACACATACGACGATGACCTGGATAACCTCCTGGCCCAGATCGGCGAT
CAGTACGCGGACCTGTTCCTCGCTGCCAAGAATCTGTCGGACGCCATCCTCCTGTCTGATATTCTCAGGG
TGAACACCGAGATTACGAAGGCTCCGCTCTCAGCCTCCATGATCAAGCGCTACGACGAGCACCATCAGGA
TCTGACCCTCCTGAAGGCGCTGGTCAGGCAGCAGCTCCCCGAGAAGTACAAGGAGATCTTCTTCGATCAG
TCGAAGAACGGCTACGCTGGGTACATTGACGGCGGGGCCTCTCAGGAGGAGTTCTACAAGTTCATCAAGC
CGATTCTGGAGAAGATGGACGGCACGGAGGAGCTGCTGGTGAAGCTCAAGCGCGAGGACCTCCTGAGGAA
GCAGCGGACATTCGATAACGGCAGCATCCCACACCAGATTCATCTCGGGGAGCTGCACGCTATCCTGAGG
AGGCAGGAGGACTTCTACCCTTTCCTCAAGGATAACCGCGAGAAGATCGAGAAGATTCTGACTTTCAGGA
TCCCGTACTACGTCGGCCCACTCGCTAGGGGCAACTCCCGCTTCGCTTGGATGACCCGCAAGTCAGAGGA
GACGATCACGCCGTGGAACTTCGAGGAGGTGGTCGACAAGGGCGCTAGCGCTCAGTCGTTCATCGAGAGG
ATGACGAATTTCGACAAGAACCTGCCAAATGAGAAGGTGCTCCCTAAGCACTCGCTCCTGTACGAGTACT
TCACAGTCTACAACGAGCTGACTAAGGTGAAGTATGTGACCGAGGGCATGAGGAAGCCGGCTTTCCTGTC
TGGGGAGCAGAAGAAGGCCATCGTGGACCTCCTGTTCAAGACCAACCGGAAGGTCACGGTTAAGCAGCTC
AAGGAGGACTACTTCAAGAAGATTGAGTGCTTCGATTCGGTCGAGATCTCTGGCGTTGAGGACCGCTTCA
ACGCCTCCCTGGGGACCTACCACGATCTCCTGAAGATCATTAAGGATAAGGACTTCCTGGACAACGAGGA
GAATGAGGATATCCTCGAGGACATTGTGCTGACACTCACTCTGTTCGAGGACCGGGAGATGATCGAGGAG
CGCCTGAAGACTTACGCCCATCTCTTCGATGACAAGGTCATGAAGCAGCTCAAGAGGAGGAGGTACACCG
GCTGGGGGAGGCTGAGCAGGAAGCTCATCAACGGCATTCGGGACAAGCAGTCCGGGAAGACGATCCTCGA
CTTCCTGAAGAGCGATGGCTTCGCGAACCGCAATTTCATGCAGCTGATTCACGATGACAGCCTCACATTC
AAGGAGGATATCCAGAAGGCTCAGGTGAGCGGCCAGGGGGACTCGCTGCACGAGCATATCGCGAACCTCG
CTGGCTCGCCAGCTATCAAGAAGGGGATTCTGCAGACCGTGAAGGTTGTGGACGAGCTGGTGAAGGTCAT
GGGCAGGCACAAGCCTGAGAACATCGTCATTGAGATGGCCCGGGAGAATCAGACCACGCAGAAGGGCCAG
AAGAACTCACGCGAGAGGATGAAGAGGATCGAGGAGGGCATTAAGGAGCTGGGGTCCCAGATCCTCAAGG
AGCACCCGGTGGAGAACACGCAGCTGCAGAATGAGAAGCTCTACCTGTACTACCTCCAGAATGGCCGCGA
TATGTATGTGGACCAGGAGCTGGATATTAACAGGCTCAGCGATTACGACGTCGATGCCATCGTTCCACAG
TCATTCCTGAAGGATGACTCCATTGACAACAAGGTCCTCACCAGGTCGGACAAGAACCGGGGCAAGTCTG
ATAATGTTCCTTCAGAGGAGGTCGTTAAGAAGATGAAGAACTACTGGCGCCAGCTCCTGAATGCCAAGCT
GATCACGCAGCGGAAGTTCGATAACCTCACAAAGGCTGAGAGGGGCGGGCTCTCTGAGCTGGACAAGGCG
GGCTTCATCAAGAGGCAGCTGGTCGAGACACGGCAGATCACTAAGCACGTTGCGCAGATTCTCGACTCAC
GGATGAACACTAAGTACGATGAGAATGACAAGCTGATCCGCGAGGTGAAGGTCATCACCCTGAAGTCAAA
GCTCGTCTCCGACTTCAGGAAGGATTTCCAGTTCTACAAGGTTCGGGAGATCAACAATTACCACCATGCC
CATGACGCGTACCTGAACGCGGTGGTCGGCACAGCTCTGATCAAGAAGTACCCAAAGCTCGAGAGCGAGT
TCGTGTACGGGGACTACAAGGTTTACGATGTGAGGAAGATGATCGCCAAGTCGGAGCAGGAGATTGGCAA
GGCTACCGCCAAGTACTTCTTCTACTCTAACATTATGAATTTCTTCAAGACAGAGATCACTCTGGCCAAT
GGCGAGATCCGGAAGCGCCCCCTCATCGAGACGAACGGCGAGACGGGGGAGATCGTGTGGGACAAGGGCA
GGGATTTCGCGACCGTCAGGAAGGTTCTCTCCATGCCACAAGTGAATATCGTCAAGAAGACAGAGGTCCA
GACTGGCGGGTTCTCTAAGGAGTCAATTCTGCCTAAGCGGAACAGCGACAAGCTCATCGCCCGCAAGAAG
GACTGGGATCCGAAGAAGTACGGCGGGTTCGACAGCCCCACTGTGGCCTACTCGGTCCTGGTTGTGGCGA
AGGTTGAGAAGGGCAAGTCCAAGAAGCTCAAGAGCGTGAAGGAGCTGCTGGGGATCACGATTATGGAGCG
CTCCAGCTTCGAGAAGAACCCGATCGATTTCCTGGAGGCGAAGGGCTACAAGGAGGTGAAGAAGGACCTG
ATCATTAAGCTCCCCAAGTACTCACTCTTCGAGCTGGAGAACGGCAGGAAGCGGATGCTGGCTTCCGCTG
GCGAGCTGCAGAAGGGGAACGAGCTGGCTCTGCCGTCCAAGTATGTGAACTTCCTCTACCTGGCCTCCCA
CTACGAGAAGCTCAAGGGCAGCCCCGAGGACAACGAGCAGAAGCAGCTGTTCGTCGAGCAGCACAAGCAT
TACCTCGACGAGATCATTGAGCAGATTTCCGAGTTCTCCAAGCGCGTGATCCTGGCCGACGCGAATCTGG
ATAAGGTCCTCTCCGCGTACAACAAGCACCGCGACAAGCCAATCAGGGAGCAGGCTGAGAATATCATTCA
TCTCTTCACCCTGACGAACCTCGGCGCCCCTGCTGCTTTCAAGTACTTCGACACAACTATCGATCGCAAG
AGGTACACAAGCACTAAGGAGGTCCTGGACGCGACCCTCATCCACCAGTCGATTACCGGCCTCTACGAGA
CGCGCATCGACCTGTCTCAGCTCGGGGGCGACGAATTCTCCGGGAGCGAGACGCCAGGCACCTCCGAGTC
GGCCACCCCAGAATCTGCCACAGTGGTGTCCGGCCAAAAGCAGGACCGCCAGGGCGGAGAACGCAGAAGG
TCCCAGCTCGATAGGGATCAGTGTGCCTACTGCAAGGAGAAGGGCCACTGGGCCAAAGACTGCCCGAAAA
AGCCGCGCGGCCCACGCGGCCCAAGGCCACAAACATCCCTCCTTCCAAAGAAGAAGCGGAAGGTGGAGCT
CAGCGGAGGATCTTCCGGAGGATCTAGCGGCTCCGAGACACCAGGAACATCCGAAAGCGCTACACCAGAA
TCTAGCGGAGGCTCTTCCGGAGGATCTAGGCCTACCCTCAACATCGAGGATGAGTATCGCCTCCACGAAA
CCTCCAAAGAACCGGACGTGTCCCTCGGCAGCACATGGCTCAGCGACTTCCCACAAGCGTGGGCCGAAAC
CGGCGGCATGGGCCTCGCCGTCCGCCAAGCCCCACTCATTATCCCGCTGAAGGCGACCTCCACACCGGTG
TCCATCAAGCAGTACCCGATGAGCCAAGAGGCGAGGCTCGGGATTAAGCCGCACATTCAGCGCCTCCTCG
ATCAAGGCATTCTCGTGCCGTGCCAATCCCCGTGGAATACACCACTCCTCCCGGTCAAAAAGCCGGGCAC
CAACGACTATCGCCCGGTCCAAGATCTCCGCGAGGTCAACAAGCGCGTGGAAGACATCCACCCGACCGTC
CCGAACCCGTATAATCTGCTCTCCGGGCTCCCACCATCCCACCAGTGGTATACAGTGCTGGACCTCAAAG
ACGCCTTCTTCTGTCTCCGCCTCCACCCAACAAGCCAGCCGCTCTTCGCCTTCGAGTGGCGCGACCCGGA
GATGGGCATCTCCGGCCAACTGACATGGACACGCCTCCCGCAAGGCTTCAAGAACAGCCCGACACTCTTC
AACGAGGCGCTCCATAGGGACCTCGCGGATTTTCGCATCCAGCATCCGGACCTCATCCTCCTCCAGTATG
CCGATGATCTCCTCCTCGCCGCGACCTCCGAGCTGGATTGTCAACAAGGCACACGCGCGCTCCTCCAAAC
ACTCGGGAACCTCGGCTATCGCGCGTCCGCGAAAAAGGCCCAAATCTGCCAGAAGCAAGTGAAGTACCTC
GGGTATCTGCTCAAGGAAGGCCAACGCTGGCTCACCGAAGCGCGCAAAGAAACAGTGATGGGGCAACCGA
CACCGAAAACACCACGCCAGCTGCGCGAGTTTCTCGGCAAAGCCGGCTTCTGTCGCCTCTTCATCCCGGG
CTTTGCCGAGATGGCCGCGCCACTCTACCCACTCACCAAGCCGGGCACACTGTTTAACTGGGGGCCGGAT
CAGCAGAAAGCCTACCAAGAGATCAAACAAGCGCTCCTCACCGCCCCAGCGCTCGGGCTCCCAGATCTCA
CAAAGCCGTTCGAGCTGTTCGTCGATGAGAAGCAAGGCTACGCGAAGGGCGTGCTCACACAGAAGCTCGG
CCCGTGGAGGAGGCCAGTGGCCTATCTCTCCAAAAAACTCGATCCAGTGGCCGCCGGCTGGCCACCGTGT
CTGCGCATGGTCGCCGCGATTGCCGTGCTCACAAAGGATGCCGGCAAACTCACAATGGGCCAGCCGCTGG
TGATCCTCGCGCCACATGCCGTGGAAGCCCTCGTCAAACAGCCGCCGGATAGGTGGCTCTCCAATGCGCG
CATGACCCATTACCAAGCGCTCCTCCTCGACACCGATCGCGTCCAGTTCGGCCCAGTGGTCGCCCTCAAT
CCGGCGACACTGCTGCCACTCCCAGAGGAGGGCCTCCAACACAACTGTCTGGATATTCTCGCGGAAGCGC
ATGGCACAAGGCCAGACCTCACAGATCAACCGCTCAGCGGCGGCAGCAAAAGGACCGCCGATTCCCAACA
TTCCACCCCACCAAAAACCAAGAGGAAGGTGGGCTCTGGCCCAAAGAAGAAGAGGAAGGTCTGAGCGGCC
GCGGTACGCTGAAATCACCAGTCTCTCTCTACAAATCTATCTCTCTCTATTTTCTCCATAAATAATGTGT
GAGTAGTTTCCCGATAAGGGAAATTAGGGTTCTTATAGGGTTTCGCTCATGTGTTGAGCATATAAGAAAC
CCTTAGTATGTATTTGTATTTGTAAAATACTTCTATCAATAAAATTTCTAATTCCTAAAACCAAAATCCA
GTACTAAAATCCAGATCTCCTAAAGTCCCTATAGATCTTTGTCGTGAATATAAACCAGACACGAGACGAC
TAAACCTGGAGCCCAGACGCCGTTCGAAGCTAGAAGTACCGCTTAGGCAGGAGGCCGTTAGGGAAAAGAT
GCTAAGGCAGGGTTGGTTACGTTGACTCCCCCGTAGGTTTGGTTTAAATATGATGAAGTGGACGGAAGGA
AGGAGGAAGACAAGGAAGGATAAGGTTGCAGGCCCTGTGCAAGGTAAGAAGATGGAAATTTGATAGAGGT
ACGCTACTATACTTATACTATACGCTAAGGGAATGCTTGTATTTATACCCTATACCCCCTAATAACCCCT
TATCAATTTAAGAAATAATCCGCATAAGCCCCCGCTTAAAAATTGGTATCAGAGCCATGAATAGGTCTAT
GACCAAAACTCAAGAGGATAAAACCTCACCAAAATACGAAAGAGTTCTTAACTCTAAAGATAAAAGATCT
TTCAAGATCAAAACTAGTTCCCTCACACCGGTGACGGGGATCGCATGCGATATCTCGAGATCTAGCTTGG
CGTAATCATGGTCATAGCTGTTTCCTGTGTGAAATTGTTATCCGCTCACAATTCCACACAACATACGAGC
CGGAAGCATAAAGTGTAAAGCCTGGGGTGCCTAATGAGTGAGCTAACTCACATTAATTGCGTTGCGCTCA
CTGCCCGCTTTCCAGTCGGGAAACCTGTCGTGCCAGCTGCATTAATGAATCGGCCAACGCGCGGGGAGAG
GCGGTTTGCGTATTGGGCGCTCTTCCGCTTCCTCGCTCACTGACTCGCTGCGCTCGGTCGTTCGGCTGCG
GCGAGCGGTATCAGCTCACTCAAAGGCGGTAATACGGTTATCCACAGAATCAGGGGATAACGCAGGAAAG
AACATGTGAGCAAAAGGCCAGCAAAAGGCCAGGAACCGTAAAAAGGCCGCGTTGCTGGCGTTTTTCCATA
GGCTCCGCCCCCCTGACGAGCATCACAAAAATCGACGCTCAAGTCAGAGGTGGCGAAACCCGACAGGACT
ATAAAGATACCAGGCGTTTCCCCCTGGAAGCTCCCTCGTGCGCTCTCCTGTTCCGACCCTGCCGCTTACC
GGATACCTGTCCGCCTTTCTCCCTTCGGGAAGCGTGGCGCTTTCTCATAGCTCACGCTGTAGGTATCTCA
GTTCGGTGTAGGTCGTTCGCTCCAAGCTGGGCTGTGTGCACGAACCCCCCGTTCAGCCCGACCGCTGCGC
CTTATCCGGTAACTATCGTCTTGAGTCCAACCCGGTAAGACACGACTTATCGCCACTGGCAGCAGCCACT
GGTAACAGGATTAGCAGAGCGAGGTATGTAGGCGGTGCTACAGAGTTCTTGAAGTGGTGGCCTAACTACG
GCTACACTAGAAGAACAGTATTTGGTATCTGCGCTCTGCTGAAGCCAGTTACCTTCGGAAAAAGAGTTGG
TAGCTCTTGATCCGGCAAACAAACCACCGCTGGTAGCGGTGGTTTTTTTGTTTGCAAGCAGCAGATTACG
CGCAGAAAAAAAGGATCTCAAGAAGATCCTTTGATCTTTTCTACGGGGTCTGACGCTCAGTGGAACGAAA
ACTCACGTTAAGGGATTTTGGTCATGAGATTATCAAAAAGGATCTTCACCTAGATCCTTTTAAATTAAAA
ATGAAGTTTTAAATCAATCTAAAGTATATATGAGTAAACTTGGTCTGACAGTTACCAATGCTTAATCAGT
GAGGCACCTATCTCAGCGATCTGTCTATTTCGTTCATCCATAGTTGCCTGACTCCCCGTCGTGTAGATAA
CTACGATACGGGAGGGCTTACCATCTGGCCCCAGTGCTGCAATGATACCGCGAGACCCACGCTCACCGGC
TCCAGATTTATCAGCAATAAACCAGCCAGCCGGAAGGGCCGAGCGCAGAAGTGGTCCTGCAACTTTATCC
GCCTCCATCCAGTCTATTAATTGTTGCCGGGAAGCTAGAGTAAGTAGTTCGCCAGTTAATAGTTTGCGCA
ACGTTGTTGCCATTGCTACAGGCATCGTGGTGTCACGCTCGTCGTTTGGTATGGCTTCATTCAGCTCCGG
TTCCCAACGATCAAGGCGAGTTACATGATCCCCCATGTTGTGCAAAAAAGCGGTTAGCTCCTTCGGTCCT
CCGATCGTTGTCAGAAGTAAGTTGGCCGCAGTGTTATCACTCATGGTTATGGCAGCACTGCATAATTCTC
TTACTGTCATGCCATCCGTAAGATGCTTTTCTGTGACTGGTGAGTACTCAACCAAGTCATTCTGAGAATA
GTGTATGCGGCGACCGAGTTGCTCTTGCCCGGCGTCAATACGGGATAATACCGCGCCACATAGCAGAACT
TTAAAAGTGCTCATCATTGGAAAACGTTCTTCGGGGCGAAAACTCTCAAGGATCTTACCGCTGTTGAGAT
CCAGTTCGATGTAACCCACTCGTGCACCCAACTGATCTTCAGCATCTTTTACTTTCACCAGCGTTTCTGG
GTGAGCAAAAACAGGAAGGCAAAATGCCGCAAAAAAGGGAATAAGGGCGACACGGAAATGTTGAATACTC
ATACTCTTCCTTTTTCAATATTATTGAAGCATTTATCAGGGTTATTGTCTCATGAGCGGATACATATTTG
AATGTATTTAGAAAAATAAACAAATAGGGGTTCCGCGCACATTTCCCCGAAAAGTGCCACCTGCCAGTGC
CAAGCTAATTC
Features (pLannotate 1.2.2; 12 found; start..end, strand, type, name):
     13..1998    +  promoter       Ubi promoter: maize polyubiquitin gene promoter
   2005..2565    +  CDS            cas6f: CAS6_PSEAB - Also known as csy4. Experimental evidence at protein level: Swiss-Prot protein existence level 1. CRISPR (clustered regularly interspaced short palindromic repeat) is an adaptive immune system that provides protection against mobile genetic elements (viruses, transposable elements and conjugative plasmids). CRISPR clusters contain sequences complementary to antecedent mobile elements and target invading nucleic acids. CRISPR clusters are transcribed and processed into CRISPR RNA (crRNA). Processes pre-crRNA into individual crRNA units. Absolutely required for crRNA production or s
   2722..6822    +  CDS            cas9: CAS9_STRP1 - Also known as csn1 From Streptococcus pyogenes serotype M1.
   6883..8715    +  CDS            gag-pol (fragment): POL_MLVMS - Experimental evidence at protein level: Swiss-Prot protein existence level 1. [Integrase]: Catalyzes viral DNA integration into the host chromosome, by performing a series of DNA cutting and joining reactions. This enzyme activity takes place after virion entry into a cell and reverse transcription of the RNA genome in dsDNA. The first step in the integration process is 3' processing. This step requires a complex comprising the viral genome, matrix protein and integrase. This complex is called the pre-integration complex (PIC). The integrase protein removes 2 nucleotides from each
   8871..9047    +  polyA_signal   CaMV poly(A) signal: cauliflower mosaic virus polyadenylation signal
   9623..9645    -  protein_bind   lac operator (fragment): The lac repressor binds to the lac operator to inhibit transcription in E. coli. This inhibition can be relieved by adding lactose or isopropyl-β-D-thiogalactopyranoside (IPTG). lac repressor encoded by lacI
   9649..9679    -  promoter       lac promoter: promoter for the E. coli lac operon
   9694..9715    -  protein_bind   CAP binding site: CAP binding activates transcription in the presence of cAMP. E. coli catabolite activator protein
   9728..9820    -  CDS            lacI (fragment): lac repressor; lacI; The lac repressor binds to the lac operator to inhibit transcription in E. coli. This inhibition can be relieved by adding lactose or isopropyl-β-D-thiogalactopyranoside (IPTG).
  10003..10591   -  rep_origin     ori: high-copy-number ColE1/pMB1/pBR322/pUC origin of replication
  10762..11622   -  CDS            AmpR: β-lactamase; bla; confers resistance to ampicillin, carbenicillin, and related antibiotics
  11623..11727   -  promoter       AmpR promoter: bla
