[The description below was written by a language model from this plasmid's Addgene catalogue record and pLannotate feature annotations shown in this document.]
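Description:
CMPE-ePPEplus is a plant expression plasmid built on the pJIT163 backbone for multiplex prime editing in wheat plants or in monocot protoplasts. It is a high-copy plasmid of about 11.8 kb, maintained in E. coli through a ColE1/pUC-type origin and selected with ampicillin via the β-lactamase gene and its native promoter. Remnants of the lac promoter/operator region and a lacI fragment are carry-over from the cloning backbone. No plant selectable marker or T-DNA borders are annotated, which fits direct delivery into protoplasts or tissues rather than Agrobacterium-mediated transfer, although the record does not state the delivery method.

The payload is a single cassette of roughly 6.8 kb, driven by the maize polyubiquitin (Ubi) promoter, which gives strong constitutive expression in monocots, and terminated by the CaMV polyadenylation signal. It encodes, in order, Csy4 (Cas6f, the Pseudomonas aeruginosa CRISPR endoribonuclease), c-myc and bipartite nuclear localisation signals, a Streptococcus pyogenes Cas9 nickase, a nucleocapsid (NC) element, and Moloney murine leukemia virus reverse transcriptase, followed by further bipartite and SV40 NLSs. The annotated gag-pol fragment corresponds to the NC and reverse transcriptase portion. How Csy4 is joined to or separated from the nickase is not annotated, and the specific mutations are deferred to the publication.

In this arrangement, the nickase–reverse transcriptase fusion carries out prime editing. Csy4 would typically cleave a polycistronic transcript at its recognition hairpins to release several individual pegRNAs, enabling simultaneous edits at multiple loci. The guide array is not present on this plasmid and would be supplied from a separate construct.
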