Addgene plasmid #205242: CMPE-ePPEplus
Purpose: For multiplex plant prime editing in wheat plants or monocotyledons protoplasts
Depositing lab: Zong Yuan. Depositing organization: China Agricultural University. Publication: Efficient and versatile multiplex prime editing in hexaploid wheat. Ni P, Zhao Y, Zhou X, Liu Z, Huang Z, Ni Z, Sun Q, Zong Y. Genome Biol. 2023 Jun 29;24(1):156. doi: 10.1186/s13059-023-02990-1. PubMed 37386475.
Backbone
  Vector backbone: pJIT163
  Vector type: Plant Expression, CRISPR
Growth in bacteria
  Bacterial resistance: Ampicillin, 100 μg/mL
  Growth temperature: 37°C
  Growth strain: DH5alpha
  Copy number: High Copy
Gene/Insert
  Gene/Insert name: Csy4-c-myc NLS-bpNLS-nCas9-NC-MLV-vbpNLS-SV40NLS (alt name: Csy4-nCas9-NC-MLV)
  Species: Synthetic; SpCas9 is from Streptococcus pyogenes; MMLV_RT is from the Moloney murine leukemia virus
  Insert size (bp): 6807
  Mutation: Detailed in manuscript
  Cloning method: Gibson Cloning
  Sequencing primers: 5′ bpNLS-1F; 3′ M13R
Terms and licenses: Academic/Nonprofit Terms; Industry Terms: Not Available to Industry
How to cite: CMPE-ePPEplus was a gift from Zong Yuan (Addgene plasmid # 205242 ; http://n2t.net/addgene:205242 ; RRID:Addgene_205242)
